LOCUS       Exported 9318 bp ds-DNA circular SYN 12-MAY-2021
DEFINITION  Expressing SpCas9/VRQR mutant and sgRNA for target sequence with NGA
            PAM.
ACCESSION   .
VERSION     .
KEYWORDS    pCas9/VRQR-sgRNA (BbsI)
SOURCE      synthetic DNA construct
  ORGANISM  synthetic DNA construct
REFERENCE   1 (bases 1 to 9318)
  AUTHORS   Li S, Prasanna X, Salo VT, Vattulainen I, Ikonen E
  TITLE     An efficient auxin-inducible degron system with low basal
            degradation in human cells.
  JOURNAL   Nat Methods. 2019 Aug 26. pii: 10.1038/s41592-019-0512-x. doi:
            10.1038/s41592-019-0512-x.
  PUBMED    31451765
REFERENCE   2 (bases 1 to 9318)
  AUTHORS   .
  TITLE     Direct Submission
  JOURNAL   Exported May 12, 2021 from SnapGene Server 1.1.58
            http://www.snapgene.com
FEATURES             Location/Qualifiers
     source          1..9318
                     /organism="synthetic DNA construct"
                     /mol_type="other DNA"
     primer_bind     complement(14..31)
                     /label=L4440
                     /note="L4440 vector, forward primer"
     rep_origin      complement(185..773)
                     /direction=LEFT
                     /label=ori
                     /note="high-copy-number ColE1/pMB1/pBR322/pUC origin of
                     replication"
     primer_bind     complement(265..284)
                     /label=pBR322ori-F
                     /note="pBR322 origin, forward primer"
     CDS             complement(944..1804)
                     /codon_start=1
                     /gene="bla"
                     /product="beta-lactamase"
                     /label=AmpR
                     /note="confers resistance to ampicillin, carbenicillin, and
                     related antibiotics"
                     /translation="MSIQHFRVALIPFFAAFCLPVFAHPETLVKVKDAEDQLGARVGYI
                     ELDLNSGKILESFRPEERFPMMSTFKVLLCGAVLSRIDAGQEQLGRRIHYSQNDLVEYS
                     PVTEKHLTDGMTVRELCSAAITMSDNTAANLLLTTIGGPKELTAFLHNMGDHVTRLDRW
                     EPELNEAIPNDERDTTMPVAMATTLRKLLTGELLTLASRQQLIDWMEADKVAGPLLRSA
                     LPAGWFIADKSGAGERGSRGIIAALGPDGKPSRIVVIYTTGSQATMDERNRQIAEIGAS
                     LIKHW"
     primer_bind     1567..1586
                     /label=Amp-R
                     /note="Ampicillin resistance gene, reverse primer"
     promoter        complement(1805..1909)
                     /gene="bla"
                     /label=AmpR promoter
     promoter        1962..2202
                     /label=U6 promoter
                     /note="RNA polymerase III promoter for human U6 snRNA"
     primer_bind     1962..1982
                     /label=hU6-F
                     /note="Human U6 promoter, forward primer"
     primer_bind     2133..2152
                     /label=LKO.1 5'
                     /note="Human U6 promoter, forward primer"
     misc_RNA        2229..2304
                     /label=gRNA scaffold
                     /note="guide RNA scaffold for the Streptococcus pyogenes
                     CRISPR/Cas9 system"
     enhancer        2462..2841
                     /label=CMV enhancer
                     /note="human cytomegalovirus immediate early enhancer"
     promoter        2842..3045
                     /label=CMV promoter
                     /note="human cytomegalovirus (CMV) immediate early
                     promoter"
     primer_bind     2996..3016
                     /label=CMV-F
                     /note="Human CMV immediate early promoter, forward primer"
     primer_bind     3090..3109
                     /label=T7
                     /note="T7 promoter, forward primer"
     promoter        3090..3108
                     /label=T7 promoter
                     /note="promoter for bacteriophage T7 RNA polymerase"
     regulatory      3138..3147
                     /regulatory_class="other"
                     /note="vertebrate consensus sequence for strong initiation
                     of translation (Kozak, 1987)"
     CDS             3147..3212
                     /codon_start=1
                     /product="three tandem FLAG(R) epitope tags, followed by an
                     enterokinase cleavage site"
                     /label=3xFLAG
                     /translation="DYKDHDGDYKDHDIDYKDDDDK"
     CDS             3219..3239
                     /codon_start=1
                     /product="nuclear localization signal of SV40 (simian virus
                     40) large T antigen"
                     /label=SV40 NLS
                     /translation="PKKKRKV"
     CDS             3264..4979
                     /codon_start=1
                     /product="N-terminal portion of Streptococcus pyogenes Cas9
                     (Zetsche et al., 2015)"
                     /label=Cas9(N)
                     /translation="DKKYSIGLDIGTNSVGWAVITDEYKVPSKKFKVLGNTDRHSIKKN
                     LIGALLFDSGETAEATRLKRTARRRYTRRKNRICYLQEIFSNEMAKVDDSFFHRLEESF
                     LVEEDKKHERHPIFGNIVDEVAYHEKYPTIYHLRKKLVDSTDKADLRLIYLALAHMIKF
                     RGHFLIEGDLNPDNSDVDKLFIQLVQTYNQLFEENPINASGVDAKAILSARLSKSRRLE
                     NLIAQLPGEKKNGLFGNLIALSLGLTPNFKSNFDLAEDAKLQLSKDTYDDDLDNLLAQI
                     GDQYADLFLAAKNLSDAILLSDILRVNTEITKAPLSASMIKRYDEHHQDLTLLKALVRQ
                     QLPEKYKEIFFDQSKNGYAGYIDGGASQEEFYKFIKPILEKMDGTEELLVKLNREDLLR
                     KQRTFDNGSIPHQIHLGELHAILRRQEDFYPFLKDNREKIEKILTFRIPYYVGPLARGN
                     SRFAWMTRKSEETITPWNFEEVVDKGASAQSFIERMTNFDKNLPNEKVLPKHSLLYEYF
                     TVYNELTKVKYVTEGMRKPAFLSGEQKKAIVDLLFKTNRKVTVKQLKEDYFKKIE"
     CDS             7365..7412
                     /codon_start=1
                     /product="bipartite nuclear localization signal from
                     nucleoplasmin"
                     /label=nucleoplasmin NLS
                     /translation="KRPAATKKAGQAKKKK"
     CDS             7428..7481
                     /codon_start=1
                     /product="2A peptide from Thosea asigna virus capsid
                     protein"
                     /label=T2A
                     /note="Eukaryotic ribosomes fail to insert a peptide bond
                     between the Gly and Pro residues, yielding separate
                     polypeptides."
                     /translation="EGRGSLLTCGDVEENPGP"
     CDS             7482..8186
                     /codon_start=1
                     /product="monomeric derivative of DsRed fluorescent protein
                     (Shaner et al., 2004)"
                     /label=mCherry
                     /note="mammalian codon-optimized"
                     /translation="VSKGEEDNMAIIKEFMRFKVHMEGSVNGHEFEIEGEGEGRPYEGT
                     QTAKLKVTKGGPLPFAWDILSPQFMYGSKAYVKHPADIPDYLKLSFPEGFKWERVMNFE
                     DGGVVTVTQDSSLQDGEFIYKVKLRGTNFPSDGPVMQKKTMGWEASSERMYPEDGALKG
                     EIKQRLKLKDGGHYDAEVKTTYKAKKPVQLPGAYNVNIKLDITSHNEDYTIVEQYERAE
                     GRHSTGGMDELYK"
     primer_bind     complement(7624..7642)
                     /label=mCherry-R
                     /note="mCherry, reverse primer"
     CDS             8202..8258
                     /codon_start=1
                     /product="2A peptide from porcine teschovirus-1
                     polyprotein"
                     /label=P2A
                     /note="Eukaryotic ribosomes fail to insert a peptide bond
                     between the Gly and Pro residues, yielding separate
                     polypeptides."
                     /translation="ATNFSLLKQAGDVEENPGP"
     CDS             8265..8864
                     /codon_start=1
                     /gene="pac from Streptomyces alboniger"
                     /product="puromycin N-acetyltransferase"
                     /label=PuroR
                     /note="confers resistance to puromycin"
                     /translation="MTEYKPTVRLATRDDVPRAVRTLAAAFADYPATRHTVDPDRHIER
                     VTELQELFLTRVGLDIGKVWVADDGAAVAVWTTPESVEAGAVFAEIGPRMAELSGSRLA
                     AQQQMEGLLAPHRPKEPAWFLATVGVSPDHQGKGLGSAVVLPGVEAAERAGVPAFLETS
                     APRNLPFYERLGFTVTADVEVPEGPRTWCMTRKPGA"
     primer_bind     complement(8265..8284)
                     /label=Puro-R
                     /note="Puromycin resistance gene, reverse primer. Also
                     called puro-variant-R"
     primer_bind     8761..8781
                     /label=Puro-F
                     /note="Puromycin resistance gene, forward primer"
     primer_bind     complement(9058..9077)
                     /label=TK-pA-R
                     /note="Thymidine kinase polyA, reverse primer"
     polyA_signal    9102..9149
                     /label=HSV TK poly(A) signal
                     /note="herpes simplex virus thymidine kinase
                     polyadenylation signal (Cole and Stacy, 1985)"
ORIGIN
        1 gctcttccgc ttcctcgctc actgactcgc tgcgctcggt cgttcggctg cggcgagcgg
       61 tatcagctca ctcaaaggcg gtaatacggt tatccacaga atcaggggat aacgcaggaa
      121 agaacatgtg agcaaaaggc cagcaaaagg ccaggaaccg taaaaaggcc gcgttgctgg
      181 cgtttttcca taggctccgc ccccctgacg agcatcacaa aaatcgacgc tcaagtcaga
      241 ggtggcgaaa cccgacagga ctataaagat accaggcgtt tccccctgga agctccctcg
      301 tgcgctctcc tgttccgacc ctgccgctta ccggatacct gtccgccttt ctcccttcgg
      361 gaagcgtggc gctttctcat agctcacgct gtaggtatct cagttcggtg taggtcgttc
      421 gctccaagct gggctgtgtg cacgaacccc ccgttcagcc cgaccgctgc gccttatccg
      481 gtaactatcg tcttgagtcc aacccggtaa gacacgactt atcgccactg gcagcagcca
      541 ctggtaacag gattagcaga gcgaggtatg taggcggtgc tacagagttc ttgaagtggt
      601 ggcctaacta cggctacact agaagaacag tatttggtat ctgcgctctg ctgaagccag
      661 ttaccttcgg aaaaagagtt ggtagctctt gatccggcaa acaaaccacc gctggtagcg
      721 gtggtttttt tgtttgcaag cagcagatta cgcgcagaaa aaaaggatct caagaagatc
      781 ctttgatctt ttctacgggg tctgacgctc agtggaacga aaactcacgt taagggattt
      841 tggtcatgag attatcaaaa aggatcttca cctagatcct tttaaattaa aaatgaagtt
      901 ttaaatcaat ctaaagtata tatgagtaaa cttggtctga cagttaccaa tgcttaatca
      961 gtgaggcacc tatctcagcg atctgtctat ttcgttcatc catagttgcc tgactccccg
     1021 tcgtgtagat aactacgata cgggagggct taccatctgg ccccagtgct gcaatgatac
     1081 cgcgagaccc acgctcaccg gctccagatt tatcagcaat aaaccagcca gccggaaggg
     1141 ccgagcgcag aagtggtcct gcaactttat ccgcctccat ccagtctatt aattgttgcc
     1201 gggaagctag agtaagtagt tcgccagtta atagtttgcg caacgttgtt gccattgcta
     1261 caggcatcgt ggtgtcacgc tcgtcgtttg gtatggcttc attcagctcc ggttcccaac
     1321 gatcaaggcg agttacatga tcccccatgt tgtgcaaaaa agcggttagc tccttcggtc
     1381 ctccgatcgt tgtcagaagt aagttggccg cagtgttatc actcatggtt atggcagcac
     1441 tgcataattc tcttactgtc atgccatccg taagatgctt ttctgtgact ggtgagtact
     1501 caaccaagtc attctgagaa tagtgtatgc ggcgaccgag ttgctcttgc ccggcgtcaa
     1561 tacgggataa taccgcgcca catagcagaa ctttaaaagt gctcatcatt ggaaaacgtt
     1621 cttcggggcg aaaactctca aggatcttac cgctgttgag atccagttcg atgtaaccca
     1681 ctcgtgcacc caactgatct tcagcatctt ttactttcac cagcgtttct gggtgagcaa
     1741 aaacaggaag gcaaaatgcc gcaaaaaagg gaataagggc gacacggaaa tgttgaatac
     1801 tcatactctt cctttttcaa tattattgaa gcatttatca gggttattgt ctcatgagcg
     1861 gatacatatt tgaatgtatt tagaaaaata aacaaatagg ggttccgcgc acatttcccc
     1921 gaaaagtgcc acctgacggt accgctagcg tcgacggatc cgagggccta tttcccatga
     1981 ttccttcata tttgcatata cgatacaagg ctgttagaga gataattgga attaatttga
     2041 ctgtaaacac aaagatatta gtacaaaata cgtgacgtag aaagtaataa tttcttgggt
     2101 agtttgcagt tttaaaatta tgttttaaaa tggactatca tatgcttacc gtaacttgaa
     2161 agtatttcga tttcttggct ttatatatct tgtggaaagg acgaaacacc gggtcttcga
     2221 gaagacctgt tttagagcta gaaatagcaa gttaaaataa ggctagtccg ttatcaactt
     2281 gaaaaagtgg caccgagtcg gtgctttttt tagatctcga gtctagagga ggtcgctgag
     2341 tagtgcgcga gcaaaattta agctacaaca aggcaaggct tgaccgacaa ttgcatgaag
     2401 aatctgctta gggttaggcg ttttgcgctg cttcgcgatg tacgggccag atatacgcgt
     2461 tgacattgat tattgactag ttattaatag taatcaatta cggggtcatt agttcatagc
     2521 ccatatatgg agttccgcgt tacataactt acggtaaatg gcccgcctgg ctgaccgccc
     2581 aacgaccccc gcccattgac gtcaataatg acgtatgttc ccatagtaac gccaataggg
     2641 actttccatt gacgtcaatg ggtggagtat ttacggtaaa ctgcccactt ggcagtacat
     2701 caagtgtatc atatgccaag tacgccccct attgacgtca atgacggtaa atggcccgcc
     2761 tggcattatg cccagtacat gaccttatgg gactttccta cttggcagta catctacgta
     2821 ttagtcatcg ctattaccat ggtgatgcgg ttttggcagt acatcaatgg gcgtggatag
     2881 cggtttgact cacggggatt tccaagtctc caccccattg acgtcaatgg gagtttgttt
     2941 tggcaccaaa atcaacggga ctttccaaaa tgtcgtaaca actccgcccc attgacgcaa
     3001 atgggcggta ggcgtgtacg gtgggaggtc tatataagca gagctctctg gctaactaga
     3061 gaacccactg cttactggct tatcgaaatt aatacgactc actataggga gacccaagct
     3121 gcccgggatc caccggtgcc accatggact ataaggacca cgacggagac tacaaggatc
     3181 atgatattga ttacaaagac gatgacgata agatggcccc aaagaagaag cggaaggtcg
     3241 gtatccacgg agtcccagca gccgacaaga agtacagcat cggcctggac atcggcacca
     3301 actctgtggg ctgggccgtg atcaccgacg agtacaaggt gcccagcaag aaattcaagg
     3361 tgctgggcaa caccgaccgg cacagcatca agaagaacct gatcggagcc ctgctgttcg
     3421 acagcggcga aacagccgag gccacccggc tgaagagaac cgccagaaga agatacacca
     3481 gacggaagaa ccggatctgc tatctgcaag agatcttcag caacgagatg gccaaggtgg
     3541 acgacagctt cttccacaga ctggaagagt ccttcctggt ggaagaggat aagaagcacg
     3601 agcggcaccc catcttcggc aacatcgtgg acgaggtggc ctaccacgag aagtacccca
     3661 ccatctacca cctgagaaag aaactggtgg acagcaccga caaggccgac ctgcggctga
     3721 tctatctggc cctggcccac atgatcaagt tccggggcca cttcctgatc gagggcgacc
     3781 tgaaccccga caacagcgac gtggacaagc tgttcatcca gctggtgcag acctacaacc
     3841 agctgttcga ggaaaacccc atcaacgcca gcggcgtgga cgccaaggcc atcctgtctg
     3901 ccagactgag caagagcaga cggctggaaa atctgatcgc ccagctgccc ggcgagaaga
     3961 agaatggcct gttcggaaac ctgattgccc tgagcctggg cctgaccccc aacttcaaga
     4021 gcaacttcga cctggccgag gatgccaaac tgcagctgag caaggacacc tacgacgacg
     4081 acctggacaa cctgctggcc cagatcggcg accagtacgc cgacctgttt ctggccgcca
     4141 agaacctgtc cgacgccatc ctgctgagcg acatcctgag agtgaacacc gagatcacca
     4201 aggcccccct gagcgcctct atgatcaaga gatacgacga gcaccaccag gacctgaccc
     4261 tgctgaaagc tctcgtgcgg cagcagctgc ctgagaagta caaagagatt ttcttcgacc
     4321 agagcaagaa cggctacgcc ggctacattg acggcggagc cagccaggaa gagttctaca
     4381 agttcatcaa gcccatcctg gaaaagatgg acggcaccga ggaactgctc gtgaagctga
     4441 acagagagga cctgctgcgg aagcagcgga ccttcgacaa cggcagcatc ccccaccaga
     4501 tccacctggg agagctgcac gccattctgc ggcggcagga agatttttac ccattcctga
     4561 aggacaaccg ggaaaagatc gagaagatcc tgaccttccg catcccctac tacgtgggcc
     4621 ctctggccag gggaaacagc agattcgcct ggatgaccag aaagagcgag gaaaccatca
     4681 ccccctggaa cttcgaggaa gtggtggaca agggcgcttc cgcccagagc ttcatcgagc
     4741 ggatgaccaa cttcgataag aacctgccca acgagaaggt gctgcccaag cacagcctgc
     4801 tgtacgagta cttcaccgtg tataacgagc tgaccaaagt gaaatacgtg accgagggaa
     4861 tgagaaagcc cgccttcctg agcggcgagc agaaaaaggc catcgtggac ctgctgttca
     4921 agaccaaccg gaaagtgacc gtgaagcagc tgaaagagga ctacttcaag aaaatcgagt
     4981 gcttcgactc cgtggaaatc tccggcgtgg aagatcggtt caacgcctcc ctgggcacat
     5041 accacgatct gctgaaaatt atcaaggaca aggacttcct ggacaatgag gaaaacgagg
     5101 acattctgga agatatcgtg ctgaccctga cactgtttga ggacagagag atgatcgagg
     5161 aacggctgaa aacctatgcc cacctgttcg acgacaaagt gatgaagcag ctgaagcggc
     5221 ggagatacac cggctggggc aggctgagcc ggaagctgat caacggcatc cgggacaagc
     5281 agtccggcaa gacaatcctg gatttcctga agtccgacgg cttcgccaac agaaacttca
     5341 tgcagctgat ccacgacgac agcctgacct ttaaagagga catccagaaa gcccaggtgt
     5401 ccggccaggg cgatagcctg cacgagcaca ttgccaatct ggccggcagc cccgccatta
     5461 agaagggcat cctgcagaca gtgaaggtgg tggacgagct cgtgaaagtg atgggccggc
     5521 acaagcccga gaacatcgtg atcgaaatgg ccagagagaa ccagaccacc cagaagggac
     5581 agaagaacag ccgcgagaga atgaagcgga tcgaagaggg catcaaagag ctgggcagcc
     5641 agatcctgaa agaacacccc gtggaaaaca cccagctgca gaacgagaag ctgtacctgt
     5701 actacctgca gaatgggcgg gatatgtacg tggaccagga actggacatc aaccggctgt
     5761 ccgactacga tgtggaccat atcgtgcctc agagctttct gaaggacgac tccatcgaca
     5821 acaaggtgct gaccagaagc gacaagaacc ggggcaagag cgacaacgtg ccctccgaag
     5881 aggtcgtgaa gaagatgaag aactactggc ggcagctgct gaacgccaag ctgattaccc
     5941 agagaaagtt cgacaatctg accaaggccg agagaggcgg cctgagcgaa ctggataagg
     6001 ccggcttcat caagagacag ctggtggaaa cccggcagat cacaaagcac gtggcacaga
     6061 tcctggactc ccggatgaac actaagtacg acgagaatga caagctgatc cgggaagtga
     6121 aagtgatcac cctgaagtcc aagctggtgt ccgatttccg gaaggatttc cagttttaca
     6181 aagtgcgcga gatcaacaac taccaccacg cccacgacgc ctacctgaac gccgtcgtgg
     6241 gaaccgccct gatcaaaaag taccctaagc tggaaagcga gttcgtgtac ggcgactaca
     6301 aggtgtacga cgtgcggaag atgatcgcca agagcgagca ggaaatcggc aaggctaccg
     6361 ccaagtactt cttctacagc aacatcatga actttttcaa gaccgagatt accctggcca
     6421 acggcgagat ccggaagcgg cctctgatcg agacaaacgg cgaaaccggg gagatcgtgt
     6481 gggataaggg ccgggatttt gccaccgtgc ggaaagtgct gagcatgccc caagtgaata
     6541 tcgtgaaaaa gaccgaggtg cagacaggcg gcttcagcaa agagtctatc ctgcccaaga
     6601 ggaacagcga taagctgatc gccagaaaga aggactggga ccctaagaag tacggcggct
     6661 tcgtgagccc caccgtggcc tattctgtgc tggtggtggc caaagtggaa aagggcaagt
     6721 ccaagaaact gaagagtgtg aaagagctgc tggggatcac catcatggaa agaagcagct
     6781 tcgagaagaa tcccatcgac tttctggaag ccaagggcta caaagaagtg aaaaaggacc
     6841 tgatcatcaa gctgcctaag tactccctgt tcgagctgga aaacggccgg aagagaatgc
     6901 tggcctctgc cagggaactg cagaagggaa acgaactggc cctgccctcc aaatatgtga
     6961 acttcctgta cctggccagc cactatgaga agctgaaggg ctcccccgag gataatgagc
     7021 agaaacagct gtttgtggaa cagcacaagc actacctgga cgagatcatc gagcagatca
     7081 gcgagttctc caagagagtg atcctggccg acgctaatct ggacaaagtg ctgtccgcct
     7141 acaacaagca ccgggataag cccatcagag agcaggccga gaatatcatc cacctgttta
     7201 ccctgaccaa tctgggagcc cctgccgcct tcaagtactt tgacaccacc atcgaccgga
     7261 agcagtacag gagcaccaaa gaggtgctgg acgccaccct gatccaccag agcatcaccg
     7321 gcctgtacga gacacggatc gacctgtctc agctgggagg cgacaaaagg ccggcggcca
     7381 cgaaaaaggc cggccaggca aaaaagaaaa aggaattcgg cagtggagag ggcagaggaa
     7441 gtctgctaac atgcggtgac gtcgaggaga atcctggccc agtgagcaag ggcgaggagg
     7501 ataacatggc catcatcaag gagttcatgc gcttcaaggt gcacatggag ggctccgtga
     7561 acggccacga gttcgagatc gagggcgagg gcgagggccg cccctacgag ggcacccaga
     7621 ccgccaagct gaaggtgacc aagggtggcc ccctgccctt cgcctgggac atcctgtccc
     7681 ctcagttcat gtacggctcc aaggcctacg tgaagcaccc cgccgacatc cccgactact
     7741 tgaagctgtc cttccccgag ggcttcaagt gggagcgcgt gatgaacttc gaggacggcg
     7801 gcgtggtgac cgtgacccag gactcctccc tgcaggacgg cgagttcatc tacaaggtga
     7861 agctgcgcgg caccaacttc ccctccgacg gccccgtaat gcagaagaaa accatgggct
     7921 gggaggcctc ctccgagcgg atgtaccccg aggacggcgc cctgaagggc gagatcaagc
     7981 agaggctgaa gctgaaggac ggcggccact acgacgctga ggtcaagacc acctacaagg
     8041 ccaagaagcc cgtgcagctg cccggcgcct acaacgtcaa catcaagttg gacatcacct
     8101 cccacaacga ggactacacc atcgtggaac agtacgaacg cgccgagggc cgccactcca
     8161 ccggcggcat ggacgagctg tacaaggaat tcggaagcgg cgcaacaaac ttctcactac
     8221 tcaaacaagc aggtgacgtg gaggagaatc ccgggcctct taagatgacc gagtacaagc
     8281 ccacggtgcg cctcgccacc cgcgacgacg tccccagggc cgtacgcacc ctcgccgccg
     8341 cgttcgccga ctaccccgcc acgcgccaca ccgtcgatcc ggaccgccac atcgagcggg
     8401 tcaccgagct gcaagaactc ttcctcacgc gcgtcgggct cgacatcggc aaggtgtggg
     8461 tcgcggacga cggcgccgcg gtggcggtct ggaccacgcc ggagagcgtc gaagcggggg
     8521 cggtgttcgc cgagatcggc ccgcgcatgg ccgagttgag cggttcccgg ctggccgcgc
     8581 agcaacagat ggaaggcctc ctggcgccgc accggcccaa ggagcccgcg tggttcctgg
     8641 ccaccgtcgg cgtctcgccc gaccaccagg gcaagggtct gggcagcgcc gtcgtgctcc
     8701 ccggagtgga ggcggccgag cgcgccgggg tgcccgcctt cctggagacc tccgcgcccc
     8761 gcaacctccc cttctacgag cggctcggct tcaccgtcac cgccgacgtc gaggtgcccg
     8821 aaggaccgcg cacctggtgc atgacccgca agcccggtgc ctgaatcgat gcgggactct
     8881 ggggttcgaa atgaccgacc aagcgacgcc caacctgcca tcacgagatt tcgattccac
     8941 cgccgccttc tatgaaaggt tgggcttcgg aatcgttttc cgggacgccg gctggatgat
     9001 cctccagcgc ggggatctca tgctggagtt cttcgcccac cctaggggga ggctaactga
     9061 aacacggaag gagacaatac cggaaggaac ccgcgctatg acggcaataa aaagacagaa
     9121 taaaacgcac ggtgttgggt cgtttgttca taaacgcggg gttcggtccc agggctggca
     9181 ctctgtcgat accccaccga gaccccattg gggccaatac gcccgcgttt cttccttttc
     9241 cccaccccac cccccaagtt cgggtgaagg cccagggctc gcagccaacg tcggggcggc
     9301 aggccctgcc atagcctc
//
